Addgene plasmid #86223: Rab22a cds in pGem-T Easy
Purpose: Can be used for in situ hybridisation or other purposes
Depositing lab: Rob Parton. Depositing organization: University of Queensland, Institute for Molecular Bioscience. Publication: A plasmid library of full-length zebrafish rab proteins for in vivo cell biology. Hall TE, Martel N, Lo HP, Xiong Z, Parton RG. Cell Logist. 2017 Mar 1;7(1):e1301151. doi: 10.1080/21592799.2017.1301151. eCollection 2017. PubMed 28396820.
Backbone
  Vector backbone: pGemT easy
  Vector type: in situ probe/other
Growth in bacteria
  Bacterial resistance: Ampicillin, 100 μg/mL
  Growth temperature: 37°C
  Growth strain: DH5alpha
  Copy number: High Copy
Gene/Insert
  Gene/Insert name: Rab22a
  Species: D. rerio (zebrafish)
  Insert size (bp): 5776
  Entrez Gene: rab22a (a.k.a. im:7136651, zgc:101631)
Terms and licenses: Academic/Nonprofit Terms; Industry Terms: Not Available to Industry
How to cite: Rab22a cds in pGem-T Easy was a gift from Rob Parton (Addgene plasmid # 86223 ; http://n2t.net/addgene:86223 ; RRID:Addgene_86223)
