[The description below was written by a language model from this plasmid's Addgene catalogue record and pLannotate feature annotations shown in this document.]
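Description:
Rab22a cds in pGem-T Easy is a bacterial cloning plasmid carrying the coding sequence of zebrafish (Danio rerio) rab22a in the pGEM-T Easy backbone, a TA-cloning vector for PCR products. It is one member of a library of full-length zebrafish Rab GTPase clones. The plasmid is maintained in E. coli at high copy through a ColE1/pUC-type origin and is selected with ampicillin via the β-lactamase gene and its own promoter. An f1 phage origin is also present, which permits single-stranded DNA production. Remnants of the lac region (CAP site, lac promoter and operator, and a lacZα fragment) flank the cloning site and reflect the blue/white screening system of the parental vector, which the insert interrupts.

The insert appears in the feature table as an open reading frame of about 590 bp, annotated by similarity to human RAB22A, a small GTPase involved in endocytosis and early-to-recycling endosome trafficking. It sits between an SP6 promoter upstream, in the same orientation as the ORF, and a T7 promoter downstream on the opposite strand. On this layout, in vitro transcription from T7 should give antisense RNA and SP6 should give sense RNA, which suits the stated use in making in situ hybridisation probes. The clone can also serve as a template for subcloning the coding sequence. There is no eukaryotic promoter, so it is not an expression vector for animal cells.

The catalogue lists an insert size of 5776 bp, which is inconsistent with the 3,607 nt full sequence and the short ORF annotated. The short hornet peptide annotation just upstream of the ORF is most likely a spurious match.
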