Features (pLannotate 1.2.2; 14 found; start..end, strand, type, name):
    394..486     +  CDS            lacI (fragment): lac repressor; lacI; The lac repressor binds to the lac operator to inhibit transcription in E. coli. This inhibition can be relieved by adding lactose or isopropyl-β-D-thiogalactopyranoside (IPTG).
    499..520     +  protein_bind   CAP binding site: CAP binding activates transcription in the presence of cAMP. E. coli catabolite activator protein
    535..565     +  promoter       lac promoter: promoter for the E. coli lac operon
    573..589     +  protein_bind   lac operator: The lac repressor binds to the lac operator to inhibit transcription in E. coli. This inhibition can be relieved by adding lactose or isopropyl-β-D-thiogalactopyranoside (IPTG). lac repressor encoded by lacI
    631..649     +  promoter       SP6 promoter: promoter for bacteriophage SP6 RNA polymerase
    661..723     +  CDS            VESPI_VESMG (fragment): Experimental evidence at protein level: Swiss-Prot protein existence level 1. Shows contractile activity on isolated ileum smooth muscle. From Vespa magnifica (Hornet).
    730..1317    +  CDS            RAB22A: RB22A_HUMAN - Also known as RAB22. Experimental evidence at protein level: Swiss-Prot protein existence level 1. Plays a role in endocytosis and intracellular protein transport. Mediates trafficking of TF from early endosomes to recycling endosomes (PubMed:16537905). Required for NGF-mediated endocytosis of NTRK1, and subsequent neurite outgrowth (PubMed:21849477). Binds GTP and GDP and has low GTPase activity. Alternates between a GTP-bound active form and a GDP-bound inactive form (PubMed:16537905). From Homo sapiens (Human).
   1379..1397    -  promoter       T7 promoter: promoter for bacteriophage T7 RNA polymerase
   1400..1557    +  CDS            lacZα (fragment): LacZα fragment of β-galactosidase; lacZ fragment
   1561..1989    +  rep_origin     f1 ori (sequence partly withheld): f1 bacteriophage origin of replication; arrow indicates direction of (+) strand synthesis
   2017..2067    -  misc_feature   bom (fragment): basis of mobility region from pBR322
   2094..2198    +  promoter       AmpR promoter: bla
   2199..3059    +  CDS            AmpR: β-lactamase; bla; confers resistance to ampicillin, carbenicillin, and related antibiotics
   3230..211     +  rep_origin     ori (across the origin): high-copy-number ColE1/pMB1/pBR322/pUC origin of replication
>Addgene plasmid #86223 | Rab22a cds in pGem-T Easy | addgene full sequence | sequence record 181184 | Addgene NGS Result
CCTACAGCGTGAGCTATGAGAAAGCGCCACGCTTCCCGAAGGGAGAAAGGCGGACAGGTATCCGGTAAGC
GGCAGGGTCGGAACAGGAGAGCGCACGAGGGAGCTTCCAGGGGGAAACGCCTGGTATCTTTATAGTCCTG
TCGGGTTTCGCCACCTCTGACTTGAGCGTCGATTTTTGTGATGCTCGTCAGGGGGGCGGAGCCTATGGAA
AAACGCCAGCAACGCGGCCTTTTTACGGTTCCTGGCCTTTTGCTGGCCTTTTGCTCACATGTTCTTTCCT
GCGTTATCCCCTGATTCTGTGGATAACCGTATTACCGCCTTTGAGTGAGCTGATACCGCTCGCCGCAGCC
GAACGACCGAGCGCAGCGAGTCAGTGAGCGAGGAAGCGGAAGAGCGCCCAATACGCAAACCGCCTCTCCC
CGCGCGTTGGCCGATTCATTAATGCAGCTGGCACGACAGGTTTCCCGACTGGAAAGCGGGCAGTGAGCGC
AACGCAATTAATGTGAGTTAGCTCACTCATTAGGCACCCCAGGCTTTACACTTTATGCTTCCGGCTCGTA
TGTTGTGTGGAATTGTGAGCGGATAACAATTTCACACAGGAAACAGCTATGACCATGATTACGCCAAGCT
ATTTAGGTGACACTATAGAATACTCAAGCTATGCATCCAACGCGTTGGGAGCTCTCCCATATGGTCGACC
TGCAGGCGGCCGCGAATTCACTAGTGATTATGACGCTAAGAGAGCTGAAAGTATGCCTTCTTGGGGACAC
AGGAGTTGGAAAGTCAAGCATTGTGTGTAGATTTGTGGAGGATAGTTTTGATCCAAACATAAATCCAACA
ATTGGAGCATCGTTTATGACAAAGACTGTGCAATACCAAAACGAGCTTCACAAATTCCTCATCTGGGACA
CAGCAGGACAAGAAAGGTTTCGTGCTCTGGCTCCGATGTACTACAGAGGCTCTGCTGCGGCCATCATCGT
CTATGACATCACTAAAGAGGAATCATTCCAGACATTGAAGAACTGGGTGAAGGAGCTTCGCCAGCACGGA
CCACCCAACATAGTGGTGGCTATCGCTGGCAACAAGTGCGATCTCTCCGATGCCAGAGAGGTATCAGAGA
AGGACGCCAAAGACTACGCTGACTCTATTCATGCTATATTTATCGAAACCAGTGCCAAAAATGCCATTAA
CATCAATGAGGTCTTCACACAGATAAGTGAAAGGATCCCGGTTTTAGATGCGGAGGGCGGGTCTGCAGTC
AAGGGTTTTAAACTCCGTCGCCAACCATCAGTATCGACCAGAGAACGCACTTGCTGCTGAATCGAATTCC
CGCGGCCGCCATGGCGGCCGGGAGCATGCGACGTCGGGCCCAATTCGCCCTATAGTGAGTCGTATTACAA
TTCACTGGCCGTCGTTTTACAACGTCGTGACTGGGAAAACCCTGGCGTTACCCAACTTAATCGCCTTGCA
GCACATCCCCCTTTCGCCAGCTGGCGTAATAGCGAAGAGGCCCGCACCGATCGCCCTTCCCAACAGTTGC
GCAGCCTGAATGGCGAATGG
[124 nt withheld, positions 1561-1684]
C
[91 nt withheld, positions 1686-1776]
A
[49 nt withheld, positions 1778-1826]
CCTTTGACGTTGGAGTCCACGTTCTTT
[37 nt withheld, positions 1854-1890]
ACCCTATCTCGGTCTATTCTTTTGATTTATAAGGGATTTTGCCGATTTCGGCCTATTGGTTAAAAAATGA
GCTGATTTAACAAAAATTTAACGCGAATTTTAACAAAATATTAACGCTTACAATTTCCTGATGCGGTATT
TTCTCCTTACGCATCTGTGCGGTATTTCACACCGCATCAGGTGGCACTTTTCGGGGAAATGTGCGCGGAA
CCCCTATTTGTTTATTTTTCTAAATACATTCAAATATGTATCCGCTCATGAGACAATAACCCTGATAAAT
GCTTCAATAATATTGAAAAAGGAAGAGTATGAGTATTCAACATTTCCGTGTCGCCCTTATTCCCTTTTTT
GCGGCATTTTGCCTTCCTGTTTTTGCTCACCCAGAAACGCTGGTGAAAGTAAAAGATGCTGAAGATCAGT
TGGGTGCACGAGTGGGTTACATCGAACTGGATCTCAACAGCGGTAAGATCCTTGAGAGTTTTCGCCCCGA
AGAACGTTTTCCAATGATGAGCACTTTTAAAGTTCTGCTATGTGGCGCGGTATTATCCCGTATTGACGCC
GGGCAAGAGCAACTCGGTCGCCGCATACACTATTCTCAGAATGACTTGGTTGAGTACTCACCAGTCACAG
AAAAGCATCTTACGGATGGCATGACAGTAAGAGAATTATGCAGTGCTGCCATAACCATGAGTGATAACAC
TGCGGCCAACTTACTTCTGACAACGATCGGAGGACCGAAGGAGCTAACCGCTTTTTTGCACAACATGGGG
GATCATGTAACTCGCCTTGATCGTTGGGAACCGGAGCTGAATGAAGCCATACCAAACGACGAGCGTGACA
CCACGATGCCTGTAGCAATGGCAACAACGTTGCGCAAACTATTAACTGGCGAACTACTTACTCTAGCTTC
CCGGCAACAATTAATAGACTGGATGGAGGCGGATAAAGTTGCAGGACCACTTCTGCGCTCGGCCCTTCCG
GCTGGCTGGTTTATTGCTGATAAATCTGGAGCCGGTGAGCGTGGGTCTCGCGGTATCATTGCAGCACTGG
GGCCAGATGGTAAGCCCTCCCGTATCGTAGTTATCTACACGACGGGGAGTCAGGCAACTATGGATGAACG
AAATAGACAGATCGCTGAGATAGGTGCCTCACTGATTAAGCATTGGTAACTGTCAGACCAAGTTTACTCA
TATATACTTTAGATTGATTTAAAACTTCATTTTTAATTTAAAAGGATCTAGGTGAAGATCCTTTTTGATA
ATCTCATGACCAAAATCCCTTAACGTGAGTTTTCGTTCCACTGAGCGTCAGACCCCGTAGAAAAGATCAA
AGGATCTTCTTGAGATCCTTTTTTTCTGCGCGTAATCTGCTGCTTGCAAACAAAAAAACCACCGCTACCA
GCGGTGGTTTGTTTGCCGGATCAAGAGCTACCAACTCTTTTTCCGAAGGTAACTGGCTTCAGCAGAGCGC
AGATACCAAATACTGTTCTTCTAGTGTAGCCGTAGTTAGGCCACCACTTCAAGAACTCTGTAGCACCGCC
TACATACCTCGCTCTGCTAATCCTGTTACCAGTGGCTGCTGCCAGTGGCGATAAGTCGTGTCTTACCGGG
TTGGACTCAAGACGATAGTTACCGGATAAGGCGCAGCGGTCGGGCTGAACGGGGGGTTCGTGCACACAGC
CCAGCTTGGAGCGAACGACCTACACCGAACTGAGATA
